Addgene plasmid #168381: pTL320
Purpose: pGBKT7 yeast two-hybrid plasmid
Depositing lab: Sophien Kamoun. Depositing organization: Sainsbury Laboratory, Norwich. Publication: A single amino acid polymorphism in a conserved effector of the multihost blast fungus pathogen expands host-target binding spectrum. Bentham AR, Petit-Houdenot Y, Win J, Chuma I, Terauchi R, Banfield MJ, Kamoun S, Langner T. PLoS Pathog. 2021 Nov 10;17(11):e1009957. doi: 10.1371/journal.ppat.1009957. eCollection 2021 Nov. PubMed 34758051.
Backbone
  Vector backbone: pGBKT7
  Vector type: Yeast Expression
Growth in bacteria
  Bacterial resistance: Kanamycin, 50 μg/mL
  Growth temperature: 37°C
  Growth strain: DH5alpha
  Copy number: High Copy
Gene/Insert
  Gene/Insert name: OsaHIP15
  Species: Oryza sativa
  Cloning method: Unknown
Terms and licenses: Academic/Nonprofit Terms; Industry Terms: Not Available to Industry
How to cite: pTL320 was a gift from Sophien Kamoun (Addgene plasmid # 168381 ; http://n2t.net/addgene:168381 ; RRID:Addgene_168381)
