[The description below was written by a language model from this plasmid's Addgene catalogue record and pLannotate feature annotations shown in this document.]
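Description:
pTL320 is a yeast two-hybrid "bait" plasmid built on the pGBKT7 backbone, carrying the rice (Oryza sativa) insert OsaHIP15. It is an E. coli–yeast shuttle vector. In bacteria it replicates at high copy from a ColE1/pUC-type origin and is selected with kanamycin through a Tn5 NeoR/KanR gene driven by the AmpR promoter. In Saccharomyces cerevisiae it is maintained episomally by the 2μ origin and selected by tryptophan prototrophy through the TRP1 marker with its own promoter. An f1 origin is also present, and small fragments of lacI, lacZα, rop, bom, ble and poly(A) signals appear to be backbone remnants without a stated function.

The expression cassette consists of the constitutive yeast ADH1 promoter driving the GAL4 DNA-binding domain, followed by a T7 promoter, the cloning region, and then T7 and ADH1 terminators. The feature table does not annotate the insert itself, but the unannotated gap of a few hundred nucleotides between the T7 promoter and the T7 terminator is where OsaHIP15 would be expected to sit, presumably fused in frame to the GAL4 DNA-binding domain. The cloning method and the exact junctions are not recorded. In a two-hybrid assay, such a fusion is co-expressed with a partner fused to a GAL4 activation domain, and interaction between the two reconstitutes a transcription factor that switches on reporter genes. The T7 promoter additionally allows in vitro transcription of the insert without the GAL4 portion. The associated publication concerns how a polymorphism in a conserved blast fungus effector alters its range of host-target binding, suggesting this plasmid was used to test binding between the rice protein and such effectors.
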