Features (pLannotate 1.2.2; 23 found; start..end, strand, type, name):
     30..734     +  promoter       ADH1 promoter: S. cerevisiae ADH1; promoter for alcohol dehydrogenase 1
    762..1202    +  CDS            GAL4 DNA binding domain: DNA binding domain of the GAL4 transcriptional activator; Saccharomyces cerevisiae GAL4 (truncated)
   1213..1231    +  promoter       T7 promoter: promoter for bacteriophage T7 RNA polymerase
   1610..1657    +  terminator     T7 terminator: transcription terminator for bacteriophage T7 RNA polymerase
   1684..1871    +  terminator     ADH1 terminator: S. cerevisiae ADH1; transcription terminator for the S. cerevisiae alcohol dehydrogenase 1 (ADH1) gene
   1919..1935    -  protein_bind   lac operator: The lac repressor binds to the lac operator to inhibit transcription in E. coli. This inhibition can be relieved by adding lactose or isopropyl-β-D-thiogalactopyranoside (IPTG). lac repressor encoded by lacI
   1943..1973    -  promoter       lac promoter: promoter for the E. coli lac operon
   1988..2009    -  protein_bind   CAP binding site: CAP binding activates transcription in the presence of cAMP. E. coli catabolite activator protein
   2022..2114    -  CDS            lacI (fragment): lac repressor; lacI; The lac repressor binds to the lac operator to inhibit transcription in E. coli. This inhibition can be relieved by adding lactose or isopropyl-β-D-thiogalactopyranoside (IPTG).
   2297..2885    -  rep_origin     ori: high-copy-number ColE1/pMB1/pBR322/pUC origin of replication
   3107..3123    +  polyA_signal   bGH poly(A) signal (fragment): bovine growth hormone polyadenylation signal
   3214..3261    -  polyA_signal   HSV TK poly(A) signal: herpes simplex virus thymidine kinase polyadenylation signal (Cole and Stacy, 1985)
   3320..3472    -  CDS            ble (fragment): BLE_KLEPN - Experimental evidence at protein level: Swiss-Prot protein existence level 1. Binding protein with a strong affinity to the bleomycin family of antibiotics. Binds to CL990; an antimitotic-antibiotic compound. From Klebsiella pneumoniae.
   3493..4287    -  CDS            NeoR/KanR: aminoglycoside phosphotransferase from Tn5; aph(3')-II (or nptII); confers resistance to neomycin, kanamycin, and G418 (Geneticin®)
   4288..4392    -  promoter       AmpR promoter: bla
   4419..5761    -  rep_origin     2μ ori: yeast 2μ plasmid origin of replication
   5829..5864    +  CDS            rop (fragment): Rop protein, which maintains plasmids at low copy number; rop
   5966..6015    +  misc_feature   bom (fragment): basis of mobility region from pBR322
   6154..6301    +  promoter       TRP1 promoter: S. cerevisiae TRP1
   6302..6976    +  CDS            TRP1: phosphoribosylanthranilate isomerase, required for tryptophan biosynthesis; S. cerevisiae TRP1; yeast auxotrophic marker
   7027..7078    +  misc_feature   bom (fragment): basis of mobility region from pBR322
   7106..7534    -  rep_origin     f1 ori (sequence partly withheld): f1 bacteriophage origin of replication; arrow indicates direction of (+) strand synthesis
   7538..29      -  CDS            lacZα (fragment) (across the origin): LacZα fragment of β-galactosidase; lacZ fragment
>Addgene plasmid #168381 | pTL320 | addgene full sequence | sequence record 349656 | Addgene NGS Result
CGGTGCGGGCCTCTTCGCTATTACGCCAGATCCTTTTGTTGTTTCCGGGTGTACAATATGGACTTCCTCT
TTTCTGGCAACCAAACCCATACATCGGGATTCCTATAATACCTTCGTTGGTCTCCCTAACATGTAGGTGG
CGGAGGGGAGATATACAATAGAACAGATACCAGACAAGACATAATGGGCTAAACAAGACTACACCAATTA
CACTGCCTCATTGATGGTGGTACATAACGAACTAATACTGTAGCCCTAGACTTGATAGCCATCATCATAT
CGAAGTTTCACTACCCTTTTTCCATTTGCCATCTATTGAAGTAATAATAGGCGCATGCAACTTCTTTTCT
TTTTTTTTCTTTTCTCTCTCCCCCGTTGTTGTCTCACCATATCCGCAATGACAAAAAAATGATGGAAGAC
ACTAAAGGAAAAAATTAACGACAAAGACAGCACCAACAGATGTCGTTGTTCCAGAGCTGATGAGGGGTAT
CTCGAAGCACACGAAACTTTTTCCTTCCTTCATTCACGCACACTACTCTCTAATGAGCAACGGTATACGG
CCTTCCTTCCAGTTACTTGAATTTGAAATAAAAAAAAGTTTGCTGTCTTGCTATCAAGTATAAATAGACC
TGCAATTATTAATCTTTTGTTTCCTCGTCATTGTTCTCGTTCCCTTTCTTCCTTGTTTCTTTTTCTGCAC
AATATTTCAAGCTATACCAAGCATACAATCAACTCCAAGCTTGAAGCAAGCCTCCTGAAAGATGAAGCTA
CTGTCTTCTATCGAACAAGCATGCGATATTTGCCGACTTAAAAAGCTCAAGTGCTCCAAAGAAAAACCGA
AGTGCGCCAAGTGTCTGAAGAACAACTGGGAGTGTCGCTACTCTCCCAAAACCAAAAGGTCTCCGCTGAC
TAGGGCACATCTGACAGAAGTGGAATCAAGGCTAGAAAGACTGGAACAGCTATTTCTACTGATTTTTCCT
CGAGAAGACCTTGACATGATTTTGAAAATGGATTCTTTACAGGATATAAAAGCATTGTTAACAGGATTAT
TTGTACAAGATAATGTGAATAAAGATGCCGTCACAGATAGATTGGCTTCAGTGGAGACTGATATGCCTCT
AACATTGAGACAGCATAGAATAAGTGCGACATCATCATCGGAAGAGAGTAGTAACAAAGGTCAAAGACAG
TTGACTGTATCGCCGGAATTTGTAATACGACTCACTATAGGGCGAGCCGCCATCATGGAGGAGCAGAAGC
TGATCTCAGAGGAGGACCTGCATATGGCCATGGAGGCCGAATTCCGCACCGAAATTCTGATCTGGATTCA
ACTGAGCAGCGAACGCTGCCGCAGCAAAGCACTGAAAGTGGCCAGCACCGTGAATGGTGTGCAGAGCGTG
ACCGTGGCCGGTGAAGAACGCAATCTGCTGCTGGTGATTGGCGATGGTGTGGTTGATGCCAGCCGTCTGA
CCCGTCGCCTGCGTAACCATGTGGGTTACGCCGAAATCGTGGAACTGACCACCAGCAGCAGCACCGCAGT
TCCGCCGGTGGATGTGGCAGCAGCAGCAGTGACCGAAGATGGATCCGTCGACCTGCAGCGGCCGCATAAC
TAGCATAACCCCTTGGGGCCTCTAAACGGGTCTTGAGGGGTTTTTTGCGCGCTTGCAGCCAAGCTAATTC
CGGGCGAATTTCTTATGATTTATGATTTTTATTATTAAATAAGTTATAAAAAAAATAAGTGTATACAAAT
TTTAAAGTGACTCTTAGGTTTTAAAACGAAAATTCTTATTCTTGAGTAACTCTTTCCTGTAGGTCAGGTT
GCTTTCTCAGGTATAGCATGAGGTCGCTCTTATTGACCACACCTCTACCGGCATGCAAGCTTGGCGTAAT
CATGGTCATAGCTGTTTCCTGTGTGAAATTGTTATCCGCTCACAATTCCACACAACATACGAGCCGGAAG
CATAAAGTGTAAAGCCTGGGGTGCCTAATGAGTGAGCTAACTCACATTAATTGCGTTGCGCTCACTGCCC
GCTTTCCAGTCGGGAAACCTGTCGTGCCAGCTGCATTAATGAATCGGCCAACGCGCGGGGAGAGGCGGTT
TGCGTATTGGGCGCTCTTCCGCTTCCTCGCTCACTGACTCGCTGCGCTCGGTCGTTCGGCTGCGGCGAGC
GGTATCAGCTCACTCAAAGGCGGTAATACGGTTATCCACAGAATCAGGGGATAACGCAGGAAAGAACATG
TGAGCAAAAGGCCAGCAAAAGGCCAGGAACCGTAAAAAGGCCGCGTTGCTGGCGTTTTTCCATAGGCTCC
GCCCCCCTGACGAGCATCACAAAAATCGACGCTCAAGTCAGAGGTGGCGAAACCCGACAGGACTATAAAG
ATACCAGGCGTTTCCCCCTGGAAGCTCCCTCGTGCGCTCTCCTGTTCCGACCCTGCCGCTTACCGGATAC
CTGTCCGCCTTTCTCCCTTCGGGAAGCGTGGCGCTTTCTCATAGCTCACGCTGTAGGTATCTCAGTTCGG
TGTAGGTCGTTCGCTCCAAGCTGGGCTGTGTGCACGAACCCCCCGTTCAGCCCGACCGCTGCGCCTTATC
CGGTAACTATCGTCTTGAGTCCAACCCGGTAAGACACGACTTATCGCCACTGGCAGCAGCCACTGGTAAC
AGGATTAGCAGAGCGAGGTATGTAGGCGGTGCTACAGAGTTCTTGAAGTGGTGGCCTAACTACGGCTACA
CTAGAAGAACAGTATTTGGTATCTGCGCTCTGCTGAAGCCAGTTACCTTCGGAAAAAGAGTTGGTAGCTC
TTGATCCGGCAAACAAACCACCGCTGGTAGCGGTGGTTTTTTTGTTTGCAAGCAGCAGATTACGCGCAGA
AAAAAAGGATCTCAAGAAGATCCTTTGATCTTTTCTACGGGGTCTGACGCTCAGTGGAACGAAAACTCAC
GTTAAGGGATTTTGGTCATGAGATTATCAAAAAGGATCTTCACCTAGATCCTTTTAAATTAAAAATGAAG
TTTTAAATCAATCTAAAGTATATATGAGTAACCTGAGGCTATGGCAGGGCCTGCCGCCCCGACGTTGGCT
GCGAGCCCTGGGCCTTCACCCGAACTTGGGGGGTGGGGTGGGGAAAAGGAAGAAACGCGGGCGTATTGGC
CCCAATGGGGTCTCGGTGGGGTATCGACAGAGTGCCAGCCCTGGGACCGAACCCCGCGTTTATGAACAAA
CGACCCAACACCGTGCGTTTTATTCTGTCTTTTTATTGCCGTCATAGCGCGGGTTCCTTCCGGTATTGTC
TCCTTCCGTGTTTCAGTTAGCCTCCCCCTAGGGTGGGCGAAGAACTCCAGCATGAGATCCCCGCGCTGGA
GGATCATCCAGCCGGCGTCCCGGAAAACGATTCCGAAGCCCAACCTTTCATAGAAGGCGGCGGTGGAATC
GAAATCTCGTGATGGCAGGTTGGGCGTCGCTTGGTCGGTCATTTCGAACCCCAGAGTCCCGCTCAGAAGA
ACTCGTCAAGAAGGCGATAGAAGGCGATGCGCTGCGAATCGGGAGCGGCGATACCGTAAAGCACGAGGAA
GCGGTCAGCCCATTCGCCGCCAAGCTCTTCAGCAATATCACGGGTAGCCAACGCTATGTCCTGATAGCGG
TCCGCCACACCCAGCCGGCCACAGTCGATGAATCCAGAAAAGCGGCCATTTTCCACCATGATATTCGGCA
AGCAGGCATCGCCATGAGTCACGACGAGATCCTCGCCGTCGGGCATGCTCGCCTTGAGCCTGGCGAACAG
TTCGGCTGGCGCGAGCCCCTGATGCTCTTCGTCCAGATCATCCTGATCGACAAGACCGGCTTCCATCCGA
GTACGTGCTCGCTCGATGCGATGTTTCGCTTGGTGGTCGAATGGGCAGGTAGCCGGATCAAGCGTATGCA
GCCGCCGCATTGCATCAGCCATGATGGATACTTTCTCGGCAGGAGCAAGGTGAGATGACAGGAGATCCTG
CCCCGGCACTTCGCCCAATAGCAGCCAGTCCCTTCCCGCTTCAGTGACAACGTCGAGCACAGCTGCGCAA
GGAACGCCCGTCGTGGCCAGCCACGATAGCCGCGCTGCCTCGTCTTGCAGTTCATTCAGGGCACCGGACA
GGTCGGTCTTGACAAAAAGAACCGGGCGCCCCTGCGCTGACAGCCGGAACACGGCGGCATCAGAGCAGCC
GATTGTCTGTTGTGCCCAGTCATAGCCGAATAGCCTCTCCACCCAAGCGGCCGGAGAACCTGCGTGCAAT
CCATCTTGTTCAATCATACTCTTCCTTTTTCAATATTATTGAAGCATTTATCAGGGTTATTGTCTCATGA
GCGGATACATATTTGAATGTATTTAGAAAAATAAACAAATAGGGGTTCCGCGCACATTTCCCCGAAAAGT
GCCACCTGAACGAAGCATCTGTGCTTCATTTTGTAGAACAAAAATGCAACGCGAGAGCGCTAATTTTTCA
AACAAAGAATCTGAGCTGCATTTTTACAGAACAGAAATGCAACGCGAAAGCGCTATTTTACCAACGAAGA
ATCTGTGCTTCATTTTTGTAAAACAAAAATGCAACGCGAGAGCGCTAATTTTTCAAACAAAGAATCTGAG
CTGCATTTTTACAGAACAGAAATGCAACGCGAGAGCGCTATTTTACCAACAAAGAATCTATACTTCTTTT
TTGTTCTACAAAAATGCATCCCGAGAGCGCTATTTTTCTAACAAAGCATCTTAGATTACTTTTTTTCTCC
TTTGTGCGCTCTATAATGCAGTCTCTTGATAACTTTTTGCACTGTAGGTCCGTTAAGGTTAGAAGAAGGC
TACTTTGGTGTCTATTTTCTCTTCCATAAAAAAAGCCTGACTCCACTTCCCGCGTTTACTGATTACTAGC
GAAGCTGCGGGTGCATTTTTTCAAGATAAAGGCATCCCCGATTATATTCTATACCGATGTGGATTGCGCA
TACTTTGTGAACAGAAAGTGATAGCGTTGATGATTCTTCATTGGTCAGAAAATTATGAACGGTTTCTTCT
ATTTTGTCTCTATATACTACGTATAGGAAATGTTTACATTTTCGTATTGTTTTCGATTCACTCTATGAAT
AGTTCTTACTACAATTTTTTTGTCTAAAGAGTAATACTAGAGATAAACATAAAAAATGTAGAGGTCGAGT
TTAGATGCAAGTTCAAGGAGCGAAAGGTGGATGGGTAGGTTATATAGGGATATAGCACAGAGATATATAG
CAAAGAGATACTTTTGAGCAATGTTTGTGGAAGCGGTATTCGCAATATTTTAGTAGCTCGTTACAGTCCG
GTGCGTTTTTGGTTTTTTGAAAGTGCGTCTTCAGAGCGCTTTTGGTTTTCAAAAGCGCTCTGAAGTTCCT
ATACTTTCTAGAGAATAGGAACTTCGGAATAGGAACTTCAAAGCGTTTCCGAAAACGAGCGCTTCCGAAA
ATGCAACGCGAGCTGCGCACATACAGCTCACTGTTCACGTCGCACCTATATCTGCGTGTTGCCTGTATAT
ATATATACATGAGAAGAACGGCATAGTGCGTGTTTATGCTTAAATGCGTACTTATATGCGTCTATTTATG
TAGGATGAAAGGTAGTCTAGTACCTCCTGTGATATTATCCCATTCCATGCGGGGTATCGTATGCTTCCTT
CAGCACTACCCTTTAGCTGTTCTATATGCTGCCACTCCTCAATTGGATTAGTCTCATCCTTCAATGCTAT
CATTTCCTTTGATATTGGATCATACTAAGAAACCATTATTATCATGACATTAACCTATAAAAATAGGCGT
ATCACGAGGCCCTTTCGTCTCGCGCGTTTCGGTGATGACGGTGAAAACCTCTGACACATGCAGCTCCCGG
AGACGGTCACAGCTTGTCTGTAAGCGGATGCCGGGAGCAGACAAGCCCGTCAGGGCGCGTCAGCGGGTGT
TGGCGGGTGTCGGGGCTGGCTTAACTATGCGGCATCAGAGCAGATTGTACTGAGAGTGCACCATAGATCA
ACGACATTACTATATATATAATATAGGAAGCATTTAATAGAACAGCATCGTAATATATGTGTACTTTGCA
GTTATGACGCCAGATGGCAGTAGTGGAAGATATTCTTTATTGAAAAATAGCTTGTCACCTTACGTACAAT
CTTGATCCGGAGCTTTTCTTTTTTTGCCGATTAAGAATTAATTCGGTCGAAAAAAGAAAAGGAGAGGGCC
AAGAGGGAGGGCATTGGTGACTATTGAGCACGTGAGTATACGTGATTAAGCACACAAAGGCAGCTTGGAG
TATGTCTGTTATTAATTTCACAGGTAGTTCTGGTCCATTGGTGAAAGTTTGCGGCTTGCAGAGCACAGAG
GCCGCAGAATGTGCTCTAGATTCCGATGCTGACTTGCTGGGTATTATATGTGTGCCCAATAGAAAGAGAA
CAATTGACCCGGTTATTGCAAGGAAAATTTCAAGTCTTGTAAAAGCATATAAAAATAGTTCAGGCACTCC
GAAATACTTGGTTGGCGTGTTTCGTAATCAACCTAAGGAGGATGTTTTGGCTCTGGTCAATGATTACGGC
ATTGATATCGTCCAACTGCATGGAGATGAGTCGTGGCAAGAATACCAAGAGTTCCTCGGTTTGCCAGTTA
TTAAAAGACTCGTATTTCCAAAAGACTGCAACATACTACTCAGTGCAGCTTCACAGAAACCTCATTCGTT
TATTCCCTTGTTTGATTCAGAAGCAGGTGGGACAGGTGAACTTTTGGATTGGAACTCGATTTCTGACTGG
GTTGGAAGGCAAGAGAGCCCCGAAAGCTTACATTTTATGTTAGCTGGTGGACTGACGCCAGAAAATGTTG
GTGATGCGCTTAGATTAAATGGCGTTATTGGTGTTGATGTAAGCGGAGGTGTGGAGACAAATGGTGTAAA
AGACTCTAACAAAATAGCAAATTTCGTCAAAAATGCTAAGAAATAGGTTATTACTGAGTAGTATTTATTT
AAGTATTGTTTGTGCACTTGCCGATCTATGCGGTGTGAAATACCGCACAGATGCGTAAGGAGAAAATACC
GCATCAGGAAATTGTAAGCGTTAATATTTTGTTAAAATTCGCGTTAAATTTTTGTTAAATCAGCTCATTT
TTTAACCAATAGGCCGAAATCGGCAAAATCCCTTATAAATCAAAAGAATAGACCGAGATAGGGT
[37 nt withheld, positions 7205-7241]
AAAGAACGTGGACTCCAACGTCAAAGG
[49 nt withheld, positions 7269-7317]
T
[91 nt withheld, positions 7319-7409]
G
[124 nt withheld, positions 7411-7534]
CCATTCGCCATTCAGGCTGCGCAACTGTTGGGAAGGGCGAT
