>Addgene plasmid #168381 | pTL320 | depositor partial sequence | sequence record 326481 | insert
GAATTCCGCACCGAAATTCTGATCTGGATTCAACTGAGCAGCGAACGCTGCCGCAGCAAAGCACTGAAAG
TGGCCAGCACCGTGAATGGTGTGCAGAGCGTGACCGTGGCCGGTGAAGAACGCAATCTGCTGCTGGTGAT
TGGCGATGGTGTGGTTGATGCCAGCCGTCTGACCCGTCGCCTGCGTAACCATGTGGGTTACGCCGAAATC
GTGGAACTGACCACCAGCAGCAGCACCGCAGTTCCGCCGGTGGATGTGGCAGCAGCAGCAGTGACCGAAG
ATGGATCC
